>Addgene plasmid #244268 | pAAVLINK-EF1alpha-HA-5'-KDM6B | addgene full sequence | sequence record 491405 | Addgene NGS Result
CCTGCAGGCAGCTGCGCGCTCGCTCGCTCACTGAGGCCGCCCGGGCGTCGGGCGACCTTTGGTCGCCCGG
CCTCAGTGAGCGAGCGAGCGCGCAGAGAGGGAGTGGCCAACTCCATCACTAGGGGTTCCTGCGGCCGCAC
GCGTGGATCTGCGATCGCTCCGGTGCCCGTCAGTGGGCAGAGCGCACATCGCCCACAGTCCCCGAGAAGT
TGGGGGGAGGGGTCGGCAATTGAACGGGTGCCTAGAGAAGGTGGCGCGGGGTAAACTGGGAAAGTGATGT
CGTGTACTGGCTCCGCCTTTTTCCCGAGGGTGGGGGAGAACCGTATATAAGTGCAGTAGTCGCCGTGAAC
GTTCTTTTTCGCAACGGGTTTGCCGCCAGAACACAGCTGAAGCTTCGAGGGGCTCGCATCTCTCCTTCAC
GCGCCCGCCGCCCTACCTGAGGCCGCCATCCACGCCGGTTGAGTCGCGTTCTGCCGCCTCCCGCCTGTGG
TGCCTCCTGAACTGCGTCCGCCGTCTAGGTAAGTTTAAAGCTCAGGTCGAGACCGGGCCTTTGTCCGGCG
CTCCCTTGGAGCCTACCTAGACTCAGCCGGCTCTCCACGCTTTGCCTGACCCTGCTTGCTCAACTCTACG
TCTTTGTTTCGTTTTCTGTTCTGCGCCGTTACAGATCCAAGCTGTGACCGGCGCCTACCGTACGGCCACC
ATGTACCCTTATGACGTACCTGACTATGCTGGATCTCATCGGGCAGTGGACCCTCCAGGGGCCCGCGCTG
CACGGGAAGCCTTTGCCCTTGGGGGCCTGAGCTGTGCTGGGGCCTGGAGCTCCTGCCCGCCTCATCCCCC
TCCTCGTAGCGCATGGCTGCCTGGAGGCAGATGCTCAGCCAGCATTGGGCAGCCCCCGCTTCCTGCTCCC
CTACCCCCTTCACATGGCAGTAGTTCTGGGCACCCCAGCAAACCATATTATGCTCCAGGGGCGCCCACTC
CAAGACCCCTCCATGGGAAGCTGGAATCCCTGCATGGCTGTGTGCAGGCATTGCTCCGGGAGCCAGCCCA
GCCAGGGCTTTGGGAACAGCTTGGGCAACTGTACGAGTCAGAGCACGATAGTGAGGAGGCCACACGCTGC
TACCACAGCGCCCTTCGATACGGAGGAAGCTTCGCTGAGCTGGGGCCCCGCATTGGCCGACTGCAGCAGG
CCCAGCTCTGGAACTTTCATACTGGCTCCTGCCAGCACCGAGCCAAGGTCCTGCCCCCACTGGAGCAAGT
GTGGAACTTGCTACACCTTGAGCACAAACGGAACTATGGAGCCAAGCGGGGAGGTCCCCCGGTGAAGCGA
GCTGCTGAACCCCCAGTGGTGCAGCCTGTGCCTCCTGCAGCACTCTCAGGCCCCTCAGGGGAGGAGGGCC
TCAGCCCTGGAGGCAAGCGAAGGAGAGGCTGCAACTCTGAACAGACTGGCCTTCCCCCAGGGCTGCCACT
GCCTCCACCACCATTACCACCACCACCACCACCACCACCACCACCACCACCACCACCACCCCTGCCTGGC
CTGGCTACCAGCCCCCCATTTCAGCTAACCAAGCCAGGGCTGTGGAGTACCCTGCATGGAGATGCCTGGG
GCCCAGAGCGCAAGGGTTCAGCACCCCCAGAGCGCCAGGAGCAGCGGCACTCGCTGCCTCACCCATATCC
ATACCCAGCTCCAGCGTACACCGCGCACCCCCCTGGCCACCGGCTGGTCCCGGCTGCTCCCCCAGGCCCA
GGCCCCCGCCCCCCAGGAGCAGAGAGCCATGGCTGCCTGCCTGCCACCCGTCCCCCCGGAAGTGACCTTA
GAGAGAGCAGAGTTCAGAGGTCGCGGATGGACTCCAGCGTTTCACCAGCAGCAACCACCGCCTGCGTGCC
TTACGCCCCTTCCCGCCCCCCTGGCCTCCCCGGCACCACCACCAGCAGCAGCAGTAGCAGCAGCAGCAAC
ACTGGTCTCCGGGGCGTGGAGCCGAACCCAGGCATTCCCGGCGCTGACCATTACCAAACTCCCGCGCTGG
AGGTCTCTCACCATGGCCGCCTGGGGCCCTCGGCACACAGCAGTCGGAAACCGTTCTTGGGGGCTCCCGC
TGCCACTCCCCACCTATCCCTGCCACCTGGACCTTCCTCACCCCCTCCACCCCCCTGTCCCCGCCTCTTA
CGCCCCCCACCACCCCCTGCCTGGTTGAAGGGTCCGGCCTGCCGGGCAGCCCGAGAGGATGGAGAGATCT
TAGAAGAGCTCTTCTTTGGGACTGAGGGACCCCCCCGCCCTGCCCCACCACCCCTCCCCCATCGCGAGGG
CTTCTTGGGGCCTCCGGCCTCCCGCTTTTCTGTGGGCACTCAGGATTCTCACACCCCTCCCACTCCCCCA
ACCCCAACCACCAGCAGTAGCAACAGCAACAGTGGCAGCCACAGCAGCAGCCCTGCTGGGCCTGTGTCCT
TTCCCCCACCACCCTATCTGGCCAGAAGTATAGACCCCCTTCCCCGGCCTCCCAGCCCAGCACAGAACCC
CCAGGACCCACCTCTTGTACCCCTGACTCTTGCCCTGCCTCCAGCCCCTCCTTCCTCCTGCCACCAAAAT
ACCTCAGGAAGCTTCAGGCGCCCGGAGAGCCCCCGGCCCAGGGTCTCCTTCCCAAAGACCCCCGAGGTGG
GGCCGGGGCCACCCCCAGGCCCCCTGAGTAAAGCCCCCCAGCCTGTGCCGCCCGGGGTTGGGGAGCTGCC
TGCCCGAGGCCCTCGACTCTTTGATTTTCCCCCCACTCCGCTGGAGGACCAGTTTGAGGAGCCAGCCGAA
TTCAAGATCCTACCTGATGGGCTGGCCAACATCATGAAGATGCTGGACGAATCCATTCGCAAGGAAGAGG
AACAGCAACAACACGAAGCAGGCGTGGCCCCCCAACCCCCGCTGAAGGAGCCCTTTGCATCTCTGCAGTC
TCCTTTCCCCACCGACACAGCCCCCACCACTACTGCTCCTGCTGTCGCCGTCACCACCACCACCACCACC
ACCACCACCACCACGGCCACCCAGGAAGAGGAGAAGAAGCCACCACCAGCCCTACCACCACCACCGCCTC
TAGCCAAGTTCCCTCCACCCTCTCAGCCACAGCCACCACCACCCCCACCCCCCAGCCCGGCCAGCCTGCT
CAAATCCTTGGCCTCCGTGCTGGAGGGACAAAAGTACTGTTATCGGGGGACTGGAGCAGCTGTTTCCACC
CGGCCTGGGCCCTTGCCCACCACTCAGTATTCCCCTGGCCCCCCATCAGGTGCTACCGCCCTGCCGCCCA
CCTCAGCGGCCCCTAGCGCCCAGGGCTCCCCACAGCCCTCTGCTTCCTCGTCATCTCAGTTCTCTACCTC
AGGCGGGCCCTGGGCCCGGGAGCGCAGGGCGGGCGAAGAGCCAGTCCCGGGCCCCATGACCCCCACCCAA
CCGCCCCCACCCCTATCTCTGCCCCCTGCTCGCTCTGAGTCTGAGGTGCTAGAAGAGATCAGCCGGGCTT
GCGAGACCCTTGTGGAGCGGGTGGGCCGGAGTGCCACTGACCCAGCCGACCCAGTGGACACAGCAGAGCC
AGCGGACAGTGGGACTGAGCGACTGCTGCCCCCCGCACAGGCCAAGGAGGAGGCTGGCGGGGTGGCGGCA
GTGTCAGGCAGCTGTAAGCGGCGACAGAAGGAGCATCAGAAGGAGCATCGGCGGCACAGGCGGGCCTGTA
AGGACAGTGTGGGTCGTCGGCCCCGTGAGGGCAGGTAAGTATCAAGGTTACAAGACAGGTTTAAGGAGAC
CAATAAGCTATTATTCGTATAGGATACTTTATACGAAGTTATTAAGTTATGGAGACCGGTGTGGCACGTG
CGGACCGAGCGGCCGCAGGAACCCCTAGTGATGGAGTTGGCCACTCCCTCTCTGCGCGCTCGCTCGCTCA
CTGAGGCCGGGCGACCAAAGGTCGCCCGGCCTCAGTGAGCGAGCGAGCGCGCAGCTGCCTGCAGGGGCGC
CTGATGCGGTATTTTCTCCTTACGCATCTGTGCGGTATTTCACACCGCATA
[95 nt withheld, positions 4042-4136]
T
[46 nt withheld, positions 4138-4183]
C
[141 nt withheld, positions 4185-4325]
CCTTTGACGTTGGAGTCCACGTTCTTT
[37 nt withheld, positions 4353-4389]
ACTCTATCTCGGGCTATTCTTTTGATTTATAAGGGATTTTGCCGATTTCGGTCTATTGGTTAAAAAATGA
GCTGATTTAACAAAAATTTAACGCGAATTTTAACAAAATATTAACGTTTACAATTTTATGGTGCACTCTC
AGTACAATCTGCTCTGATGCCGCATAGTTAAGCCAGCCCCGACACCCGCCAACACCCGCTGACGCGCCCT
GACGGGCTTGTCTGCTCCCGGCATCCGCTTACAGACAAGCTGTGACCGTCTCCGGGAGCTGCATGTGTCA
GAGGTTTTCACCGTCATCACCGAAACGCGCGAGACGAAAGGGCCTCGTGATACGCCTATTTTTATAGGTT
AATGTCATGATAATAATGGTTTCTTAGACGTCAGGTGGCACTTTTCGGGGAAATGTGCGCGGAACCCCTA
TTTGTTTATTTTTCTAAATACATTCAAATATGTATCCGCTCATGAGACAATAACCCTGATAAATGCTTCA
ATAATATTGAAAAAGGAAGAGTATGAGTATTCAACATTTCCGTGTCGCCCTTATTCCCTTTTTTGCGGCA
TTTTGCCTTCCTGTTTTTGCTCACCCAGAAACGCTGGTGAAAGTAAAAGATGCTGAAGATCAGTTGGGTG
CACGAGTGGGTTACATCGAACTGGATCTCAACAGCGGTAAGATCCTTGAGAGTTTTCGCCCCGAAGAACG
TTTTCCAATGATGAGCACTTTTAAAGTTCTGCTATGTGGCGCGGTATTATCCCGTATTGACGCCGGGCAA
GAGCAACTCGGTCGCCGCATACACTATTCTCAGAATGACTTGGTTGAGTACTCACCAGTCACAGAAAAGC
ATCTTACGGATGGCATGACAGTAAGAGAATTATGCAGTGCTGCCATAACCATGAGTGATAACACTGCGGC
CAACTTACTTCTGACAACGATCGGAGGACCGAAGGAGCTAACCGCTTTTTTGCACAACATGGGGGATCAT
GTAACTCGCCTTGATCGTTGGGAACCGGAGCTGAATGAAGCCATACCAAACGACGAGCGTGACACCACGA
TGCCTGTAGCAATGGCAACAACGTTGCGCAAACTATTAACTGGCGAACTACTTACTCTAGCTTCCCGGCA
ACAATTAATAGACTGGATGGAGGCGGATAAAGTTGCAGGACCACTTCTGCGCTCGGCCCTTCCGGCTGGC
TGGTTTATTGCTGATAAATCTGGAGCCGGTGAGCGTGGGTCTCGCGGTATCATTGCAGCACTGGGGCCAG
ATGGTAAGCCCTCCCGTATCGTAGTTATCTACACGACGGGGAGTCAGGCAACTATGGATGAACGAAATAG
ACAGATCGCTGAGATAGGTGCCTCACTGATTAAGCATTGGTAACTGTCAGACCAAGTTTACTCATATATA
CTTTAGATTGATTTAAAACTTCATTTTTAATTTAAAAGGATCTAGGTGAAGATCCTTTTTGATAATCTCA
TGACCAAAATCCCTTAACGTGAGTTTTCGTTCCACTGAGCGTCAGACCCCGTAGAAAAGATCAAAGGATC
TTCTTGAGATCCTTTTTTTCTGCGCGTAATCTGCTGCTTGCAAACAAAAAAACCACCGCTACCAGCGGTG
GTTTGTTTGCCGGATCAAGAGCTACCAACTCTTTTTCCGAAGGTAACTGGCTTCAGCAGAGCGCAGATAC
CAAATACTGTTCTTCTAGTGTAGCCGTAGTTAGGCCACCACTTCAAGAACTCTGTAGCACCGCCTACATA
CCTCGCTCTGCTAATCCTGTTACCAGTGGCTGCTGCCAGTGGCGATAAGTCGTGTCTTACCGGGTTGGAC
TCAAGACGATAGTTACCGGATAAGGCGCAGCGGTCGGGCTGAACGGGGGGTTCGTGCACACAGCCCAGCT
TGGAGCGAACGACCTACACCGAACTGAGATACCTACAGCGTGAGCTATGAGAAAGCGCCACGCTTCCCGA
AGGGAGAAAGGCGGACAGGTATCCGGTAAGCGGCAGGGTCGGAACAGGAGAGCGCACGAGGGAGCTTCCA
GGGGGAAACGCCTGGTATCTTTATAGTCCTGTCGGGTTTCGCCACCTCTGACTTGAGCGTCGATTTTTGT
GATGCTCGTCAGGGGGGCGGAGCCTATGGAAAAACGCCAGCAACGCGGCCTTTTTACGGTTCCTGGCCTT
TTGCTGGCCTTTTGCTCACATGT
Features (pLannotate 1.2.2; 15 found; start..end, strand, type, name):
     12..39      +  repeat_region  AAV2 ITR (fragment): inverted terminal repeat of adeno-associated virus serotype 2 inverted
     68..95      +  repeat_region  AAV2 ITR (fragment): inverted terminal repeat of adeno-associated virus serotype 2 inverted
    175..386     +  promoter       EF-1α core promoter: core promoter for human elongation factor EF-1α
    399..667     +  LTR            5' LTR (truncated): truncated 5' long terminal repeat (LTR) from human T-cell leukemia virus (HTLV) type 1
    737..3745    +  CDS            KDM6B (fragment): KDM6B_HUMAN - Also known as JMJD3, KIAA0346. Experimental evidence at protein level: Swiss-Prot protein existence level 1. Histone demethylase that specifically demethylates 'Lys-27' of histone H3, thereby playing a central role in histone code (PubMed:17825402, PubMed:17851529, PubMed:17713478, PubMed:18003914). Demethylates trimethylated and dimethylated H3 'Lys-27' (PubMed:17825402, PubMed:17851529, PubMed:17713478, PubMed:18003914). Plays a central role in regulation of posterior development, by regulating HOX gene expression (PubMed:17851529). Involved in inflammatory response by particip
   3745..3785    +  intron         chimeric intron (fragment): chimera between introns from human β-globin and immunoglobulin heavy chain genes
   3794..3822    +  protein_bind   lox2272 (fragment): Cre-mediated recombination occurs in the 8-bp core sequence (GGATACTT). lox2272 sites are compatible with each other, but incompatible with loxP or loxN sites (Lee and Saito, 1988). Cre recombinase
   3867..3948    +  repeat_region  AAV2 ITR (fragment): inverted terminal repeat of adeno-associated virus serotype 2 inverted
   3990..4041    -  misc_feature   bom (fragment): basis of mobility region from pBR322
   4060..4515    +  rep_origin     f1 ori (sequence partly withheld): f1 bacteriophage origin of replication; arrow indicates direction of (+) strand synthesis
   4516..4565    -  misc_feature   bom (fragment): basis of mobility region from pBR322
   4667..4702    -  CDS            rop (fragment): Rop protein, which maintains plasmids at low copy number; rop
   4797..4901    +  promoter       AmpR promoter: bla
   4902..5762    +  CDS            AmpR: β-lactamase; bla; confers resistance to ampicillin, carbenicillin, and related antibiotics
   5933..6521    +  rep_origin     ori: high-copy-number ColE1/pMB1/pBR322/pUC origin of replication
