[The description below was written by a language model from this plasmid's Addgene catalogue record and pLannotate feature annotations shown in this document.]
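Description:
pAAVLINK-EF1alpha-HA-5'-KDM6B is an AAV transfer plasmid built on the pAAV-MCS2 backbone. It serves as the 5' half of a two-vector AAVLINK pair for expressing human KDM6B (JMJD3), a histone H3 Lys-27 demethylase whose coding sequence is too long for a single AAV genome. The plasmid is maintained in bacteria at high copy through a ColE1/pUC-type origin and selected with ampicillin via the bla gene. An f1 origin and small remnants of pBR322 bom and rop sequences are also annotated in the backbone. The sequenced record is about 6.6 kb, and the AAV2 inverted terminal repeats that flank the cassette and allow packaging are detected only as fragments.

Between the ITRs, an EF-1α core promoter is followed by a truncated HTLV-1 5' LTR segment, an arrangement commonly used as a compact composite promoter. This drives an N-terminally HA-tagged fragment of KDM6B of roughly 3 kb, representing the 5' portion of the gene. The HA tag is listed in the catalogue fields but is not separately annotated in the feature table. The coding fragment ends directly at a short piece of a chimeric β-globin/immunoglobulin intron, which probably supplies a splice donor, and this is followed by a lox2272-type site. No polyadenylation signal is annotated, as expected for an upstream half-vector.

The layout suggests that Cre-mediated recombination at the lox site joins this genome to a matching 3' vector in co-transduced cells. Splicing would then remove the junction to restore a full-length transcript. The record does not describe the partner vector or the source of Cre and defers to the associated publication. The repository's sequencing found a two-amino-acid insertion in KDM6B relative to the reference, which the depositor states has no functional consequence.
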