Addgene plasmid #244268: pAAVLINK-EF1alpha-HA-5'-KDM6B
Purpose: 5' AAVLINK plasmid for KDM6B expression
Depositing lab: Zhonghua Lu. Depositing organization: Shenzhen Institute of Advanced Technology (SIAT), Chinese Academy of Sciences. Publication: AAVLINK: A potent DNA-recombination method for large cargo delivery in gene therapy. Lin J, Lin Y, Liu N, Cao W, Zhang J, Wen S, Zhang Y, Liao W, Hong Z, Lin Y, Liu Q, Liu H, Li Q, Chen B, Li M, Luo Z, Yang L, Yang Y, Zheng SH, Wang Y, Chu H, Hu Y, Qin Y, Luo BX, Tian S, Chen Y, Yan T, Yang L, Wang H, Liu T, Jiang Y, Lu Z. Cell. 2026 Feb 5;189(3):969-986.e17. doi: 10.1016/j.cell.2025.12.039. Epub 2026 Jan 27. PubMed 41605211.
Backbone
  Vector backbone: pAAV-MCS2
  Backbone manufacturer: Steve Jackson (Addgene # 46954)
  Vector type: AAV
Growth in bacteria
  Bacterial resistance: Ampicillin, 100 μg/mL
  Growth temperature: 37°C
  Growth strain: NEB Stable
  Copy number: High Copy
Gene/Insert
  Gene/Insert name: KDM6B
  Species: H. sapiens (human)
  Entrez Gene: KDM6B (a.k.a. JMJD3, NEDCFSA, NEDSST)
  Promoter: EF1alpha
  Tag / fusion protein: HA (N terminal on insert)
  Cloning method: Restriction Enzyme; 5′ cloning site unknown (unknown if destroyed)
Terms and licenses: Academic/Nonprofit Terms; Industry Terms: Not Available to Industry
Depositor comments: The depositor confirms that discrepancies between the depositor's sequence and Addgene's sequences have no functional consequences. Addgene NGS finds a two amino acid insertion in KDM6B (NM_001080424.2). See publication for corresponding AAV Link vectors.
How to cite: pAAVLINK-EF1alpha-HA-5'-KDM6B was a gift from Zhonghua Lu (Addgene plasmid # 244268 ; http://n2t.net/addgene:244268 ; RRID:Addgene_244268)
